>Addgene plasmid #54856 | tdTomato-pBAD | addgene full sequence | sequence record 142928 | Addgene NGS result
CATCTGGTGCACTCTCAGTACAATCTGCTCTGATGCCGCATAGTTAAGCCAGTATACACTCCGCTATCGC
TACGTGACTGGGTCATGGCTGCGCCCCGACACCCGCCAACACCCGCTGACGCGCCCTGACGGGCTTGTCT
GCTCCCGGCATCCGCTTACAGACAAGCTGTGACCGTCTCCGGGAGCTGCATGTGTCAGAGGTTTTCACCG
TCATCACCGAAACGCGCGAGGCAGAAGGAGATGGCGCCCAACAGTCCCCCGGCCACGGGGCCTGCCACCA
TACCCACGCCGAAACAAGCGCTCATGAGCCCGAAGTGGCGAGCCCGATCTTCCCCATCGGTGATGTCGGC
GATATAGGCGCCAGCAACCGCACCTGTGGCGCCGGTGATGCCGGCCACGATGCGTCCGGCGTAGAGGATC
TGCTCATGTTTGACAGCTTATCATCGATGCATAATGTGCCTGTCAAATGGACGAAGCAGGGATTCTGCAA
ACCCTATGCTACTCCGTCAAGCCGTCAATTGTCTGATTCGTTACCAATTATGACAACTTGACGGCTACAT
CATTCACTTTTTCTTCACAACCGGCACGGAACTCGCTCGGGCTGGCCCCGGTGCATTTTTTAAATACCCG
CGAGAAATAGAGTTGATCGTCAAAACCAACATTGCGACCGACGGTGGCGATAGGCATCCGGGTGGTGCTC
AAAAGCAGCTTCGCCTGGCTGATACGTTGGTCCTCGCGCCAGCTTAAGACGCTAATCCCTAACTGCTGGC
GGAAAAGATGTGACAGACGCGACGGCGACAAGCAAACATGCTGTGCGACGCTGGCGATATCAAAATTGCT
GTCTGCCAGGTGATCGCTGATGTACTGACAAGCCTCGCGTACCCGATTATCCATCGGTGGATGGAGCGAC
TCGTTAATCGCTTCCATGCGCCGCAGTAACAATTGCTCAAGCAGATTTATCGCCAGCAGCTCCGAATAGC
GCCCTTCCCCTTGCCCGGCGTTAATGATTTGCCCAAACAGGTCGCTGAAATGCGGCTGGTGCGCTTCATC
CGGGCGAAAGAACCCCGTATTGGCAAATATTGACGGCCAGTTAAGCCATTCATGCCAGTAGGCGCGCGGA
CGAAAGTAAACCCACTGGTGATACCATTCGCGAGCCTCCGGATGACGACCGTAGTGATGAATCTCTCCTG
GCGGGAACAGCAAAATATCACCCGGTCGGCAAACAAATTCTCGTCCCTGATTTTTCACCACCCCCTGACC
GCGAATGGTGAGATTGAGAATATAACCTTTCATTCCCAGCGGTCGGTCGATAAAAAAATCGAGATAACCG
TTGGCCTCAATCGGCGTTAAACCCGCCACCAGATGGGCATTAAACGAGTATCCCGGCAGCAGGGGATCAT
TTTGCGCTTCAGCCATACTTTTCATACTCCCGCCATTCAGAGAAGAAACCAATTGTCCATATTGCATCAG
ACATTGCCGTCACTGCGTCTTTTACTGGCTCTTCTCGCTAACCAAACCGGTAACCCCGCTTATTAAAAGC
ATTCTGTAACAAAGCGGGACCAAAGCCATGACAAAAACGCGTAACAAAAGTGTCTATAATCACGGCAGAA
AAGTCCACATTGATTATTTGCACGGCGTCACACTTTGCTATGCCATAGCATTTTTATCCATAAGATTAGC
GGATACTACCTGACGCTTTTTATCGCAACTCTCTACTGTTTCTCCATACCCGTTTTTTTGGGCTAGAAAT
AATTTTGTTTAACTTTAAGAAGGAGATATACATATGCGGGGTTCTCATCATCATCATCATCATGGTATGG
CTAGCATGACTGGTGGACAGCAAATGGGTCGGGATCTGTACGAGAACCTGTACTTCCAGGGCTCGAGCAT
GGTGAGCAAGGGCGAGGAGGTCATCAAAGAGTTCATGCGCTTCAAGGTGCGCATGGAGGGCTCCATGAAC
GGCCACGAGTTCGAGATCGAGGGCGAGGGCGAGGGCCGCCCCTACGAGGGCACCCAGACCGCCAAGCTGA
AGGTGACCAAGGGCGGCCCCCTGCCCTTCGCCTGGGACATCCTGTCCCCCCAGTTCATGTACGGCTCCAA
GGCGTACGTGAAGCACCCCGCCGACATCCCCGATTACAAGAAGCTGTCCTTCCCCGAGGGCTTCAAGTGG
GAGCGCGTGATGAACTTCGAGGACGGCGGTCTGGTGACCGTGACCCAGGACTCCTCCCTGCAGGACGGCA
CGCTGATCTACAAGGTGAAGATGCGCGGCACCAACTTCCCCCCCGACGGCCCCGTAATGCAGAAGAAGAC
CATGGGCTGGGAGGCCTCCACCGAGCGCCTGTACCCCCGCGACGGCGTGCTGAAGGGCGAGATCCACCAG
GCCCTGAAGCTGAAGGACGGCGGCCACTACCTGGTGGAGTTCAAGACCATCTACATGGCCAAGAAGCCCG
TGCAACTGCCCGGCTACTACTACGTGGACACCAAGCTGGACATCACCTCCCACAACGAGGACTACACCAT
CGTGGAACAGTACGAGCGCTCCGAGGGCCGCCACCACCTGTTCCTGGGGCATGGCACCGGCAGCACCGGC
AGCGGCAGCTCCGGCACCGCCTCCTCCGAGGACAACAACATGGCCGTCATCAAAGAGTTCATGCGCTTCA
AGGTGCGCATGGAGGGCTCCATGAACGGCCACGAGTTCGAGATCGAGGGCGAGGGCGAGGGCCGCCCCTA
CGAGGGCACCCAGACCGCCAAGCTGAAGGTGACCAAGGGCGGCCCCCTGCCCTTCGCCTGGGACATCCTG
TCCCCCCAGTTCATGTACGGCTCCAAGGCGTACGTGAAGCACCCCGCCGACATCCCCGATTACAAGAAGC
TGTCCTTCCCCGAGGGCTTCAAGTGGGAGCGCGTGATGAACTTCGAGGACGGCGGTCTGGTGACCGTGAC
CCAGGACTCCTCCCTGCAGGACGGCACGCTGATCTACAAGGTGAAGATGCGCGGCACCAACTTCCCCCCC
GACGGCCCCGTAATGCAGAAGAAGACCATGGGCTGGGAGGCCTCCACCGAGCGCCTGTACCCCCGCGACG
GCGTGCTGAAGGGCGAGATCCACCAGGCCCTGAAGCTGAAGGACGGCGGCCACTACCTGGTGGAGTTCAA
GACCATCTACATGGCCAAGAAGCCCGTGCAACTGCCCGGCTACTACTACGTGGACACCAAGCTGGACATC
ACCTCCCACAACGAGGACTACACCATCGTGGAACAGTACGAGCGCTCCGAGGGCCGCCACCACCTGTTCC
TGTACGGCATGGACGAGCTGTACAAGTAAGAATTCGAAGCTTGGCTGTTTTGGCGGATGAGAGAAGATTT
TCAGCCTGATACAGATTAAATCAGAACGCAGAAGCGGTCTGATAAAACAGAATTTGCCTGGCGGCAGTAG
CGCGGTGGTCCCACCTGACCCCATGCCGAACTCAGAAGTGAAACGCCGTAGCGCCGATGGTAGTGTGGGG
TCTCCCCATGCGAGAGTAGGGAACTGCCAGGCATCAAATAAAACGAAAGGCTCAGTCGAAAGACTGGGCC
TTTCGTTTTATCTGTTGTTTGTCGGTGAACGCTCTCCTGAGTAGGACAAATCCGCCGGGAGCGGATTTGA
ACGTTGCGAAGCAACGGCCCGGAGGGTGGCGGGCAGGACGCCCGCCATAAACTGCCAGGCATCAAATTAA
GCAGAAGGCCATCCTGACGGATGGCCTTTTTGCGTTTCTACAAACTCTTTTGTTTATTTTTCTAAATACA
TTCAAATATGTATCCGCTCATGAGACAATAACCCTGATAAATGCTTCAATAATATTGAAAAAGGAAGAGT
ATGAGTATTCAACATTTCCGTGTCGCCCTTATTCCCTTTTTTGCGGCATTTTGCCTTCCTGTTTTTGCTC
ACCCAGAAACGCTGGTGAAAGTAAAAGATGCTGAAGATCAGTTGGGTGCACGAGTGGGTTACATCGAACT
GGATCTCAACAGCGGTAAGATCCTTGAGAGTTTTCGCCCCGAAGAACGTTTTCCAATGATGAGCACTTTT
AAAGTTCTGCTATGTGGCGCGGTATTATCCCGTGTTGACGCCGGGCAAGAGCAACTCGGTCGCCGCATAC
ACTATTCTCAGAATGACTTGGTTGAGTACTCACCAGTCACAGAAAAGCATCTTACGGATGGCATGACAGT
AAGAGAATTATGCAGTGCTGCCATAACCATGAGTGATAACACTGCGGCCAACTTACTTCTGACAACGATC
GGAGGACCGAAGGAGCTAACCGCTTTTTTGCACAACATGGGGGATCATGTAACTCGCCTTGATCGTTGGG
AACCGGAGCTGAATGAAGCCATACCAAACGACGAGCGTGACACCACGATGCCTGCAGCAATGGCAACAAC
GTTGCGCAAACTATTAACTGGCGAACTACTTACTCTAGCTTCCCGGCAACAATTAATAGACTGGATGGAG
GCGGATAAAGTTGCAGGACCACTTCTGCGCTCGGCCCTTCCGGCTGGCTGGTTTATTGCTGATAAATCTG
GAGCCGGTGAGCGTGGGTCTCGCGGTATCATTGCAGCACTGGGGCCAGATGGTAAGCCCTCCCGTATCGT
AGTTATCTACACGACGGGGAGTCAGGCAACTATGGATGAACGAAATAGACAGATCGCTGAGATAGGTGCC
TCACTGATTAAGCATTGGTAACTGTCAGACCAAGTTTACTCATATATACTTTAGATTGATT
[125 nt withheld, positions 4752-4876]
C
[141 nt withheld, positions 4878-5018]
CCTTTGACGTTGGAGTCCACGTTCTTT
[37 nt withheld, positions 5046-5082]
ACCCTATCTCGGGCTATTCTTTTGATTTATAAGGGATTTTGCCGATTTCGGCCTATTGGTTAAAAAATGA
GCTGATTTAACAAAAATTTAACGCGAATTTTAACAAAATATTAACGTTTACAATTTAAAAGGATCTAGGT
GAAGATCCTTTTTGATAATCTCATGACCAAAATCCCTTAACGTGAGTTTTCGTTCCACTGAGCGTCAGAC
CCCGTAGAAAAGATCAAAGGATCTTCTTGAGATCCTTTTTTTCTGCGCGTAATCTGCTGCTTGCAAACAA
AAAAACCACCGCTACCAGCGGTGGTTTGTTTGCCGGATCAAGAGCTACCAACTCTTTTTCCGAAGGTAAC
TGGCTTCAGCAGAGCGCAGATACCAAATACTGTCCTTCTAGTGTAGCCGTAGTTAGGCCACCACTTCAAG
AACTCTGTAGCACCGCCTACATACCTCGCTCTGCTAATCCTGTTACCAGTGGCTGCTGCCAGTGGCGATA
AGTCGTGTCTTACCGGGTTGGACTCAAGACGATAGTTACCGGATAAGGCGCAGCGGTCGGGCTGAACGGG
GGGTTCGTGCACACAGCCCAGCTTGGAGCGAACGACCTACACCGAACTGAGATACCTACAGCGTGAGCTA
TGAGAAAGCGCCACGCTTCCCGAAGGGAGAAAGGCGGACAGGTATCCGGTAAGCGGCAGGGTCGGAACAG
GAGAGCGCACGAGGGAGCTTCCAGGGGGAAACGCCTGGTATCTTTATAGTCCTGTCGGGTTTCGCCACCT
CTGACTTGAGCGTCGATTTTTGTGATGCTCGTCAGGGGGGCGGAGCCTATGGAAAAACGCCAGCAACGCG
GCCTTTTTACGGTTCCTGGCCTTTTGCTGGCCTTTTGCTCACATGTTCTTTCCTGCGTTATCCCCTGATT
CTGTGGATAACCGTATTACCGCCTTTGAGTGAGCTGATACCGCTCGCCGCAGCCGAACGACCGAGCGCAG
CGAGTCAGTGAGCGAGGAAGCGGAAGAGCGCCTGATGCGGTATTTTCTCCTTACGCATCTGTGCGGTATT
TCACACCG
Features (pLannotate 1.2.2; 17 found; start..end, strand, type, name):
    195..234     -  CDS            rop (fragment): Rop protein, which maintains plasmids at low copy number; rop
    235..420     -  CDS            TcR (fragment): tetracycline efflux protein; tet; confers resistance to tetracycline
    430..448     +  promoter       tet promoter (fragment): E. coli promoter for tetracycline efflux protein gene
    538..1416    -  CDS            araC: L-arabinose regulatory protein; araC
   1443..1727    +  promoter       araBAD promoter: araBAD; promoter of the L-arabinose operon of E. coli; the araC regulatory gene is transcribed in the opposite direction (Guzman et al., 1995)
   1754..1776    +  RBS            RBS: efficient ribosome binding site from bacteriophage T7 gene 10 (Olins and Rangwala, 1989)
   1796..1816    +  CDS            capTEV™ (fragment): composite tag for in vivo biotinylation, TEV protease cleavage, and 6xHis tagging
   1817..1849    +  CDS            T7 tag (gene 10 leader): leader peptide from bacteriophage T7 gene 10 promotes efficient translation in E. coli
   1889..3316    +  CDS            tdTomato: tdTomato is a basic (constitutively fluorescent) orange fluorescent protein published in 2004, derived from Discosoma sp.. It is reported to be a somewhat slowly-maturing tandem dimer with low acid sensitivity.
   3416..3531    +  ncRNA          5S rRNA: Accession: RF00001 - 5S ribosomal RNA
   3535..3621    +  terminator     rrnB T1 terminator: Escherichia coli rrnB; transcription terminator T1 from the E. coli rrnB gene
   3713..3740    +  terminator     rrnB T2 terminator: transcription terminator T2 from the E. coli rrnB gene
   3759..3850    +  promoter       AmpR promoter: bla
   3851..4711    +  CDS            AmpR: β-lactamase; bla; confers resistance to ampicillin, carbenicillin, and related antibiotics
   4753..5133    +  rep_origin     M13 ori (sequence partly withheld): M13 bacteriophage origin of replication; arrow indicates direction of (+) strand synthesis
   5319..5907    +  rep_origin     ori: high-copy-number ColE1/pMB1/pBR322/pUC origin of replication
   6093..93      -  misc_feature   bom (across the origin): basis of mobility region from pBR322
