[The description below was written by a language model from this plasmid's Addgene catalogue record and pLannotate feature annotations shown in this document.]
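Description:
tdTomato-pBAD is a bacterial expression plasmid built on a pBAD-type arabinose-inducible backbone. It is catalogued as an empty backbone with no separate insert, because the fluorescent protein is itself part of the vector. It is propagated in E. coli from a ColE1/pMB1-family origin described as high copy and is selected with ampicillin through the bla (AmpR) gene and its own promoter. An M13 phage origin is also annotated, which in principle permits single-stranded DNA production. Remnants of a pBR322 lineage are present as well: the bom mobility region and small fragments of rop, the tetracycline resistance gene and its promoter. The catalogue gives the backbone as about 4.8 kb, whereas the sequenced record behind the feature table is 6,140 nt. The record does not explain this difference.

The expression unit consists of araC, transcribed divergently from the araBAD promoter, so that transcription is repressed in the absence of L-arabinose and induced when it is added. Downstream lie a phage T7 gene 10 ribosome binding site, a short region matching a His-containing tag (consistent with the N-terminal 6xHis tag listed in the catalogue), the T7 gene 10 leader peptide and the tdTomato coding sequence. These are followed by a 5S rRNA segment and the rrnB T1 and T2 terminators. tdTomato is a tandem-dimer orange-red fluorescent protein derived from Discosoma red fluorescent protein, with recorded excitation and emission maxima of 554 and 581 nm. The construct is intended for inducible production of His-tagged tdTomato in bacteria, with the histidine tag serving for protein purification. It could also serve as a source of the tdTomato sequence or as a fusion backbone, although the record does not describe a cloning strategy.
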