Addgene plasmid #54856: tdTomato-pBAD
Purpose: (Empty Backbone) Localization: Protein Expression Vector , Excitation: 554, Emission: 581
Depositing lab: Michael Davidson & Nathan Shaner & Roger Tsien. Depositing organization: Florida State University, Tallahassee. Publication: Improved monomeric red, orange and yellow fluorescent proteins derived from Discosoma sp. red fluorescent protein. Shaner NC, Campbell RE, Steinbach PA, Giepmans BN, Palmer AE, Tsien RY. Nat Biotechnol. 2004 Dec;22(12):1567-72. Epub 2004 Nov 21. 10.1038/nbt1037 PubMed 15558047.
Backbone
  Vector backbone: tdTomato-pBAD
  Backbone size (bp): 4800
  Vector type: Bacterial Expression
  Tag / fusion protein: tdTomato (C terminal on backbone); 6xHis (N terminal on backbone)
Growth in bacteria
  Bacterial resistance: Ampicillin, 100 μg/mL
  Growth temperature: 37°C
  Growth strain: DH5alpha
  Copy number: High Copy
Gene/Insert
  Gene/Insert name: None
  Tag / fusion protein: tdTomato (C terminal on backbone); 6xHis (N terminal on backbone)
  Cloning method: Unknown
  Sequencing primers: 5′ pBAD-Fwd; 3′ pBAD-rev
Resource information
  A portion of this plasmid was derived from a plasmid made by: PMID 15558047; PI N.C. Shaner and R.Y. Tsien
Terms and licenses: Academic/Nonprofit Terms; Industry Terms: Not Available to Industry
Depositor comments: Contains 6x-Histidine tag for protein purification. Excitation = 554; Emission = 581
How to cite: tdTomato-pBAD was a gift from Michael Davidson & Nathan Shaner & Roger Tsien (Addgene plasmid # 54856 ; http://n2t.net/addgene:54856 ; RRID:Addgene_54856)
