>Addgene plasmid #54856 | tdTomato-pBAD | addgene partial sequence | sequence record 93586 | pBAD-F 5'-ATGCCATAGCATTTTTATCC-3'
TCGCAACTCTCTACTGTTTCTCCATACCCGTTTTTTTGGGCTAGAAATAATTTTGTTTAACTTTAAGAAG
GAGATATACATATGCGGGGTTCTCATCATCATCATCATCATGGTATGGCTAGCATGACTGGTGGACAGCA
AATGGGTCGGGATCTGTACGAGAACCTGTACTTCCAGGGCTCGAGCATGGTGAGCAAGGGCGAGGAGGTC
ATCAAAGAGTTCATGCGCTTCAAGGTGCGCATGGAGGGCTCCATGAACGGCCACGAGTTCGAGATCGAGG
GCGAGGGCGAGGGCCGCCCCTACGAGGGCACCCAGACCGCCAAGCTGAAGGTGACCAAGGGCGGCCCCCT
GCCCTTCGCCTGGGACATCCTGTCCCCCCAGTTCATGTACGGCTCCAAGGCGTACGTGAAGCACCCCGCC
GACATCCCCGATTACAAGAAGCTGTCCTTCCCCGAGGGCTTCAAGTGGGAGCGCGTGATGAACTTCGAGG
ACGGCGGTCTGGTGACCGTGACCCAGGACTCCTCCCTGCAGGACGGCACGCTGATCTACAAGGTGAAGAT
GCGCGGCACCAACTTCCCCCCCGACGGCCCCGTAATGCAGAAGAAGACCATGGGCTGGGAGGCCTCCACC
GAGCGCCTGTACCCCCGCGACGGCGTGCTGAAGGGCGAGATCCACCAGGCCCTGAAGCTGAAGGACGGCG
GCCACTACCTGGTGGAGTTCAAGACCATCTACATGGCCAAGAAGCCCGTGCAACTGCCCGGCTACTACTA
CGTGGACACCAAGCTGGACATCACCTCC
