>Addgene plasmid #54856 | tdTomato-pBAD | addgene partial sequence | sequence record 94303 | pBAD-R 5'-GATTTAATCTGTATCAGG-3'
AGCTTCGAATTCTTACTTGTACAGCTCGTCCATGCCGTACAGGAACAGGTGGTGGCGGCCCTCGGAGCGC
TCGTACTGTTCCACGATGGTGTAGTCCTCGTTGTGGGAGGTGATGTCCAGCTTGGTGTCCACGTAGTAGT
AGCCGGGCAGTTGCACGGGCTTCTTGGCCATGTAGATGGTCTTGAACTCCACCAGGTAGTGGCCGCCGTC
CTTCAGCTTCAGGGCCTGGTGGATCTCGCCCTTCAGCACGCCGTCGCGGGGGTACAGGCGCTCGGTGGAG
GCCTCCCAGCCCATGGTCTTCTTCTGCATTACGGGGCCGTCGGGGGGGAAGTTGGTGCCGCGCATCTTCA
CCTTGTAGATCAGCGTGCCGTCCTGCAGGGAGGAGTCCTGGGTCACGGTCACCAGACCGCCGTCCTCGAA
GTTCATCACGCGCTCCCACTTGAAGCCCTCGGGGAAGGACAGCTTCTTGTAATCGGGGATGTCGGCGGGG
TGCTTCACGTACGCCTTGGAGCCGTACATGAACTGGGGGGACAGGATGTCCCAGGCGAAGGGCAGGGGGC
CGCCCTTGGTCACCTTCAGCTTGGCGGTCTGGGTGCCCTCGTAGGGGCGGCCCTCGCCCTCGCCCTCGAT
CTCGAACTCGTGGCCGTTCATGGAGCCCTCCATGCGCACCTTGAAGCGCATGAACTCTTTGATGACGGCC
ATGTTGTTGTCCTCGGAGGA
